LOCUS       Exported 3414 bp ds-DNA circular SYN 13-MAY-2021
DEFINITION  Gateway Donor vector containing CD3E , part of the Target
            Accelerator Plasmid Collection..
ACCESSION   .
VERSION     .
KEYWORDS    pDONR223_CD3E_p.E189Q
SOURCE      synthetic DNA construct
  ORGANISM  synthetic DNA construct
REFERENCE   1 (bases 1 to 3414)
  AUTHORS   Kim E, Ilic N, Shrestha Y, Zou L, Kamburov A, Zhu C, Yang X, Lubonja
            R, Tran N, Nguyen C, Lawrence MS, Piccioni F, Bagul M, Doench JG,
            Chouinard CR, Wu X, Hogstrom L, Natoli T, Tamayo P, Horn H, Corsello
            SM, Lage K, Root DE, Subramanian A, Golub TR, Getz G, Boehm JS, Hahn
            WC
  TITLE     Systematic Functional Interrogation of Rare Cancer Variants
            Identifies Oncogenic Alleles.
  JOURNAL   Cancer Discov. 2016 Jul;6(7):714-26. doi:
            10.1158/2159-8290.CD-16-0160. Epub 2016 May 4.
  PUBMED    27147599
REFERENCE   2 (bases 1 to 3414)
  AUTHORS   .
  TITLE     Direct Submission
  JOURNAL   Exported May 13, 2021 from SnapGene Server 1.1.58
            http://www.snapgene.com
FEATURES             Location/Qualifiers
     source          1..3414
                     /organism="synthetic DNA construct"
                     /mol_type="other DNA"
     primer_bind     43..65
                     /label=M13/pUC Forward
                     /note="In lacZ gene"
     primer_bind     57..74
                     /label=M13 Forward
                     /note="In lacZ gene. Also called M13-F20 or M13 (-21)
                     Forward"
     primer_bind     58..74
                     /label=M13 fwd
                     /note="common sequencing primer, one of multiple similar
                     variants"
     protein_bind    90..189
                     /gene="mutant version of attL"
                     /label=attL1
                     /bound_moiety="LR Clonase(TM)"
                     /note="recombination site for the Gateway(R) LR reaction"
     protein_bind    complement(814..913)
                     /gene="mutant version of attL"
                     /label=attL2
                     /bound_moiety="LR Clonase(TM)"
                     /note="recombination site for the Gateway(R) LR reaction"
     primer_bind     complement(930..949)
                     /label=T7
                     /note="T7 promoter, forward primer"
     promoter        complement(931..949)
                     /label=T7 promoter
                     /note="promoter for bacteriophage T7 RNA polymerase"
     primer_bind     complement(954..970)
                     /label=M13 rev
                     /note="common sequencing primer, one of multiple similar
                     variants"
     primer_bind     complement(954..970)
                     /label=M13 Reverse
                     /note="In lacZ gene. Also called M13-rev"
     CDS             1401..2192
                     /codon_start=1
                     /gene="aadA"
                     /product="aminoglycoside adenylyltransferase (Murphy,
                     1985)"
                     /label=SmR
                     /note="confers resistance to spectinomycin and
                     streptomycin"
                     /translation="MREAVIAEVSTQLSEVVGVIERHLEPTLLAVHLYGSAVDGGLKPH
                     SDIDLLVTVTVRLDETTRRALINDLLETSASPGESEILRAVEVTIVVHDDIIPWRYPAK
                     RELQFGEWQRNDILAGIFEPATIDIDLAILLTKAREHSVALVGPAAEELFDPVPEQDLF
                     EALNETLTLWNSPPDWAGDERNVVLTLSRIWYSAVTGKIAPKDVAADWAMERLPAQYQP
                     VILEARQAYLGQEEDRLASRADQLEEFVHYVKGEITKVVGK"
     rep_origin      2285..2873
                     /direction=RIGHT
                     /label=ori
                     /note="high-copy-number ColE1/pMB1/pBR322/pUC origin of
                     replication"
     primer_bind     2774..2793
                     /label=pBR322ori-F
                     /note="pBR322 origin, forward primer"
     primer_bind     3027..3044
                     /label=L4440
                     /note="L4440 vector, forward primer"
     terminator      3203..3230
                     /label=rrnB T2 terminator
                     /note="transcription terminator T2 from the E. coli rrnB
                     gene"
     terminator      3322..3408
                     /gene="Escherichia coli rrnB"
                     /label=rrnB T1 terminator
                     /note="transcription terminator T1 from the E. coli rrnB
                     gene"
ORIGIN
        1 ggcagttccc tactctcgcg ttaacgctag catggatgtt ttcccagtca cgacgttgta
       61 aaacgacggc cagtcttaag ctcgggcccc aaataatgat tttattttga ctgatagtga
      121 cctgttcgtt gcaacaaatt gatgagcaat gcttttttat aatgccaact ttgtacaaaa
      181 aagttggcat gcagtcgggc actcactgga gagttctggg cctctgcctc ttatcagttg
      241 gtgtttgggg gcaagatggt aatgaagaaa tgggtggtat tacacagaca ccatataaag
      301 tctccatctc tggaaccaca gtaatattga catgccctca gtatcctgga tctgaaatac
      361 tatggcaaca caatgataaa aacataggcg gtgatgagga tgataaaaac ataggcagtg
      421 atgaggatca cctgtcactg aaggaatttt cagaattgga gcaaagtggt tattatgtct
      481 gctaccccag aggaagcaaa ccagaagatg cgaactttta tctctacctg agggcaagag
      541 tgtgtgagaa ctgcatggag atggatgtga tgtcggtggc cacaattgtc atagtggaca
      601 tctgcatcac tgggggcttg ctgctgctgg tttactactg gagcaagaat agaaaggcca
      661 aggccaagcc tgtgacacga ggagcgggtg ctggcggcag gcaaagggga caaaacaagg
      721 agaggccacc acctgttccc aacccagact atcagcccat ccggaaaggc cagcgggacc
      781 tgtattctgg cctgaatcag agacgcatct gattgccaac tttcttgtac aaagttgtca
      841 ttataagaaa gcattgctta tcaatttgtt gcaacgaaca ggtcactatc agtcaaaata
      901 aaatcattat ttgccatcca gctgatatcc cctatagtga gtcgtattac atggtcatag
      961 ctgtttcctg gcagctctgg cccgtgtctc aaaatctctg atgttacatt gcacaagata
     1021 aaaatatatc atcatgcctc ctctagacca gccaggacag aaatgcctcg acttcgctgc
     1081 tacccaaggt tgccgggtga cgcacaccgt ggaaacggat gaaggcacga acccagtgga
     1141 cataagcctg ttcggttcgt aagctgtaat gcaagtagcg tatgcgctca cgcaactggt
     1201 ccagaacctt gaccgaacgc agcggtggta acggcgcagt ggcggttttc atggcttgtt
     1261 atgactgttt ttttggggta cagtctatgc ctcgggcatc caagcagcaa gcgcgttacg
     1321 ccgtgggtcg atgtttgatg ttatggagca gcaacgatgt tacgcagcag ggcagtcgcc
     1381 ctaaaacaaa gttaaacatt atgagggaag cggtgatcgc cgaagtatcg actcaactat
     1441 cagaggtagt tggcgtcatc gagcgccatc tcgaaccgac gttgctggcc gtacatttgt
     1501 acggctccgc agtggatggc ggcctgaagc cacacagtga tattgatttg ctggttacgg
     1561 tgaccgtaag gcttgatgaa acaacgcggc gagctttgat caacgacctt ttggaaactt
     1621 cggcttcccc tggagagagc gagattctcc gcgctgtaga agtcaccatt gttgtgcacg
     1681 acgacatcat tccgtggcgt tatccagcta agcgcgaact gcaatttgga gaatggcagc
     1741 gcaatgacat tcttgcaggt atcttcgagc cagccacgat cgacattgat ctggctatct
     1801 tgctgacaaa agcaagagaa catagcgttg ccttggtagg tccagcggcg gaggaactct
     1861 ttgatccggt tcctgaacag gatctatttg aggcgctaaa tgaaacctta acgctatgga
     1921 actcgccgcc cgactgggct ggcgatgagc gaaatgtagt gcttacgttg tcccgcattt
     1981 ggtacagcgc agtaaccggc aaaatcgcgc cgaaggatgt cgctgccgac tgggcaatgg
     2041 agcgcctgcc ggcccagtat cagcccgtca tacttgaagc tagacaggct tatcttggac
     2101 aagaagaaga tcgcttggcc tcgcgcgcag atcagttgga agaatttgtc cactacgtga
     2161 aaggcgagat caccaaggta gtcggcaaat aaccctcgag ccacccatga ccaaaatccc
     2221 ttaacgtgag ttacgcgtcg ttccactgag cgtcagaccc cgtagaaaag atcaaaggat
     2281 cttcttgaga tccttttttt ctgcgcgtaa tctgctgctt gcaaacaaaa aaaccaccgc
     2341 taccagcggt ggtttgtttg ccggatcaag agctaccaac tctttttccg aaggtaactg
     2401 gcttcagcag agcgcagata ccaaatactg ttcttctagt gtagccgtag ttaggccacc
     2461 acttcaagaa ctctgtagca ccgcctacat acctcgctct gctaatcctg ttaccagtgg
     2521 ctgctgccag tggcgataag tcgtgtctta ccgggttgga ctcaagacga tagttaccgg
     2581 ataaggcgca gcggtcgggc tgaacggggg gttcgtgcac acagcccagc ttggagcgaa
     2641 cgacctacac cgaactgaga tacctacagc gtgagctatg agaaagcgcc acgcttcccg
     2701 aagggagaaa ggcggacagg tatccggtaa gcggcagggt cggaacagga gagcgcacga
     2761 gggagcttcc agggggaaac gcctggtatc tttatagtcc tgtcgggttt cgccacctct
     2821 gacttgagcg tcgatttttg tgatgctcgt caggggggcg gagcctatgg aaaaacgcca
     2881 gcaacgcggc ctttttacgg ttcctggcct tttgctggcc ttttgctcac atgttctttc
     2941 ctgcgttatc ccctgattct gtggataacc gtattaccgc ctttgagtga gctgataccg
     3001 ctcgccgcag ccgaacgacc gagcgcagcg agtcagtgag cgaggaagcg gaagagcgcc
     3061 caatacgcaa accgcctctc cccgcgcgtt ggccgattca ttaatgcagc tggcacgaca
     3121 ggtttcccga ctggaaagcg ggcagtgagc gcaacgcaat taatacgcgt accgctagcc
     3181 aggaagagtt tgtagaaacg caaaaaggcc atccgtcagg atggccttct gcttagtttg
     3241 atgcctggca gtttatggcg ggcgtcctgc ccgccaccct ccgggccgtt gcttcacaac
     3301 gttcaaatcc gctcccggcg gatttgtcct actcaggaga gcgttcaccg acaaacaaca
     3361 gataaaacga aaggcccagt cttccgactg agcctttcgt tttatttgat gcct
//
