[The description below was written by a language model from this plasmid's Addgene catalogue record and the feature table of its GenBank file.]
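Description:
pDONR223_CD3E_p.E189Q is a Gateway entry clone built on the Invitrogen pDONR223 backbone, carrying the human CD3E open reading frame (the CD3 epsilon subunit of the T-cell receptor complex) with an E189Q missense substitution. The 3,414 bp circular plasmid is maintained in E. coli through a high-copy ColE1/pUC-type origin and is selected with spectinomycin, resistance being provided by the aadA aminoglycoside adenylyltransferase gene, which also confers streptomycin resistance. The rrnB T1 and T2 transcription terminators lie upstream of the cloning region and help insulate it from read-through transcription originating in the backbone.

The insert itself is not annotated as a feature in the sequence record, but it occupies the interval between the attL1 and attL2 recombination sites, which are the substrates for an LR Clonase reaction. The catalogue lists no promoter for the insert, so the plasmid is not an expression construct in its own right. It serves instead as a shuttle from which the coding sequence can be transferred, in a defined orientation and reading frame, into any attR-containing destination vector that supplies its own promoter and selection. A T7 promoter sits just outside attL2, pointing back toward the insert, and M13 forward and reverse primer sites flank the cassette for sequence verification. The clone is in "closed" format, meaning a stop codon immediately follows the coding sequence, so the protein will be expressed with a native C-terminus and cannot be fused to C-terminal tags in the destination vector. It belongs to the Target Accelerator Plasmid Collection, a set of variant clones assembled for systematic functional testing of rare cancer-associated alleles.
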