Addgene plasmid #81314: pDONR223_CD3E_p.E189Q
Purpose: Gateway Donor vector containing CD3E , part of the Target Accelerator Plasmid Collection.
Depositing lab: Jesse Boehm & William Hahn & David Root. Depositing organization: Broad Institute. Publication: Systematic Functional Interrogation of Rare Cancer Variants Identifies Oncogenic Alleles. Kim E, Ilic N, Shrestha Y, Zou L, Kamburov A, Zhu C, Yang X, Lubonja R, Tran N, Nguyen C, Lawrence MS, Piccioni F, Bagul M, Doench JG, Chouinard CR, Wu X, Hogstrom L, Natoli T, Tamayo P, Horn H, Corsello SM, Lage K, Root DE, Subramanian A, Golub TR, Getz G, Boehm JS, Hahn WC. Cancer Discov. 2016 Jul;6(7):714-26. doi: 10.1158/2159-8290.CD-16-0160. Epub 2016 May 4. PubMed 27147599.
Backbone
  Vector backbone: pDONR223
  Backbone manufacturer: Invitrogen
  Backbone size w/o insert (bp): 2790
  Vector type: Gateway Entry vector
Growth in bacteria
  Bacterial resistance: Spectinomycin, 50 μg/mL
  Growth temperature: 37°C
  Growth strain: DH5alpha
  Copy number: High Copy
Gene/Insert
  Gene/Insert name: CD3E
  Species: H. sapiens (human)
  Mutation: E189Q
  GenBank ID: NM_000733.3
  Entrez Gene: CD3E (a.k.a. CD3epsilon, IMD18, T3E, TCRE)
  Promoter: None
  Cloning method: Gateway Cloning
  Sequencing primers: 5′ M13pUC-fwd; 3′ M13-Rev
Terms and licenses: Academic/Nonprofit Terms; Industry Terms: Not Available to Industry
Depositor comments: Closed state: stop codon immediately follows insert
How to cite: pDONR223_CD3E_p.E189Q was a gift from Jesse Boehm & William Hahn & David Root (Addgene plasmid # 81314 ; http://n2t.net/addgene:81314 ; RRID:Addgene_81314)
