>Addgene plasmid #81314 | pDONR223_CD3E_p.E189Q | depositor partial sequence | sequence record 154633 | Insert sequence
ATGCAGTCGGGCACTCACTGGAGAGTTCTGGGCCTCTGCCTCTTATCAGTTGGTGTTTGGGGGCAAGATG
GTAATGAAGAAATGGGTGGTATTACACAGACACCATATAAAGTCTCCATCTCTGGAACCACAGTAATATT
GACATGCCCTCAGTATCCTGGATCTGAAATACTATGGCAACACAATGATAAAAACATAGGCGGTGATGAG
GATGATAAAAACATAGGCAGTGATGAGGATCACCTGTCACTGAAGGAATTTTCAGAATTGGAGCAAAGTG
GTTATTATGTCTGCTACCCCAGAGGAAGCAAACCAGAAGATGCGAACTTTTATCTCTACCTGAGGGCAAG
AGTGTGTGAGAACTGCATGGAGATGGATGTGATGTCGGTGGCCACAATTGTCATAGTGGACATCTGCATC
ACTGGGGGCTTGCTGCTGCTGGTTTACTACTGGAGCAAGAATAGAAAGGCCAAGGCCAAGCCTGTGACAC
GAGGAGCGGGTGCTGGCGGCAGGCAAAGGGGACAAAACAAGGAGAGGCCACCACCTGTTCCCAACCCAGA
CTATCAGCCCATCCGGAAAGGCCAGCGGGACCTGTATTCTGGCCTGAATCAGAGACGCATC
